>Addgene plasmid #244328 | pAAVLINK-EF1alpha-HA-5'-DIP2C | addgene full sequence | sequence record 491877 | Addgene NGS Result
CCTGCAGGCAGCTGCGCGCTCGCTCGCTCACTGAGGCCGCCCGGGCGTCGGGCGACCTTTGGTCGCCCGG
CCTCAGTGAGCGAGCGAGCGCGCAGAGAGGGAGTGGCCAACTCCATCACTAGGGGTTCCTGCGGCCGCAC
GCGTGGATCTGCGATCGCTCCGGTGCCCGTCAGTGGGCAGAGCGCACATCGCCCACAGTCCCCGAGAAGT
TGGGGGGAGGGGTCGGCAATTGAACGGGTGCCTAGAGAAGGTGGCGCGGGGTAAACTGGGAAAGTGATGT
CGTGTACTGGCTCCGCCTTTTTCCCGAGGGTGGGGGAGAACCGTATATAAGTGCAGTAGTCGCCGTGAAC
GTTCTTTTTCGCAACGGGTTTGCCGCCAGAACACAGCTGAAGCTTCGAGGGGCTCGCATCTCTCCTTCAC
GCGCCCGCCGCCCTACCTGAGGCCGCCATCCACGCCGGTTGAGTCGCGTTCTGCCGCCTCCCGCCTGTGG
TGCCTCCTGAACTGCGTCCGCCGTCTAGGTAAGTTTAAAGCTCAGGTCGAGACCGGGCCTTTGTCCGGCG
CTCCCTTGGAGCCTACCTAGACTCAGCCGGCTCTCCACGCTTTGCCTGACCCTGCTTGCTCAACTCTACG
TCTTTGTTTCGTTTTCTGTTCTGCGCCGTTACAGATCCAAGCTGTGACCGGCGCCTACCGTACGGCCACC
ATGTACCCTTATGACGTACCTGACTATGCTGGATCTGCGGACCGCAGCCTGGAGGGCATGGCGCTGCCCC
TGGAGGTGCGGGCGCGCCTGGCCGAGCTGGAGCTGGAGCTGTCGGAAGGTGACATCACACAAAAAGGATA
TGAAAAGAAGAGGTCAAAGTTAATTGGAGCCTACCTTCCGCAGCCTCCGAGGGTGGACCAAGCTTTGCCG
CAAGAACGCCGGGCTCCTGTCACTCCTTCCTCCGCCTCTCGCTACCACCGCCGACGGTCTTCAGGGTCAC
GAGATGAGCGCTATCGGTCAGACGTCCACACGGAAGCTGTCCAGGCGGCTCTGGCCAAACACAAAGAGCG
GAAGATGGCAGTGCCTATGCCTTCCAAACGCAGGTCCCTGGTCGTGCAGACCTCGATGGACGCCTACACC
CCTCCAGATACCTCTTCTGGCTCAGAAGATGAAGGCTCAGTGCAGGGGGACTCCCAGGGCACCCCCACCT
CCAGCCAGGGCAGCATCAATATGGAGCACTGGATCAGCCAGGCCATCCACGGCTCCACCACGTCCACCAC
CTCCTCGTCCTCTACGCAGAGCGGGGGCAGCGGGGCTGCCCACAGGCTGGCGGACGTCATGGCTCAGACC
CACATAGAAAATCATTCTGCACCTCCTGACGTAACCACGTACACCTCAGAGCACTCGATACAGGTGGAGA
GACCGCAGGGTTCCACGGGGTCCCGGACAGCGCCCAAGTACGGCAACGCCGAGCTCATGGAGACCGGGGA
TGGAGTACCAGTAAGTAGCCGGGTGTCAGCAAAAATCCAGCAGCTTGTCAATACCCTCAAACGACCGAAA
CGACCACCTTTACGAGAATTCTTTGTCGATGACTTTGAAGAATTATTAGAAGTTCAACAACCGGATCCGA
ACCAACCAAAGCCGGAGGGGGCCCAGATGCTGGCCATGCGCGGAGAGCAGCTGGGCGTGGTCACGAACTG
GCCGCCGTCGCTGGAGGCCGCACTGCAGAGGTGGGGCACCATCTCGCCCAAGGCGCCCTGCCTGACCACC
ATGGACACCAACGGGAAGCCCCTCTACATCCTCACTTACGGCAAGCTGTGGACAAGAAGTATGAAGGTCG
CTTACAGCATTCTACACAAATTAGGCACAAAGCAGGAACCCATGGTCCGGCCTGGAGATAGGGTGGCACT
GGTGTTCCCCAACAATGATCCGGCTGCCTTCATGGCGGCTTTCTACGGCTGCCTGCTGGCCGAGGTGGTC
CCCGTGCCCATCGAGGTGCCACTCACCAGGAAGGACGCAGGGAGCCAGCAGATAGGTTTCTTGCTTGGAA
GCTGTGGAGTTACTGTAGCCTTGACTAGTGACGCCTGCCATAAAGGACTTCCAAAAAGCCCAACGGGAGA
GATCCCACAGTTTAAAGGTTGGCCAAAGCTGCTGTGGTTTGTCACAGAGTCTAAACATCTCTCCAAACCG
CCCCGAGACTGGTTCCCACACATTAAAGATGCCAATAACGACACTGCGTATATTGAGTACAAGACGTGTA
AGGATGGCAGTGTGCTGGGTGTGACGGTGACGAGGACTGCGCTGCTGACACACTGCCAGGCCCTGACGCA
GGCGTGTGGCTACACGGAAGCTGAAACCATTGTGAATGTGCTGGATTTCAAGAAGGACGTCGGGCTCTGG
CATGGCATCCTGACAAGCGTCATGAACATGATGCATGTGATCAGCATCCCGTACTCGCTGATGAAGGTGA
ACCCTCTCTCCTGGATCCAGAAGGTCTGCCAGTACAAAGCAAAAGTGGCGTGTGTGAAATCGAGGGATAT
GCATTGGGCATTAGTAGCACACAGAGATCAGAGAGACATCAACCTCTCCTCTCTGCGAATGCTGATAGTG
GCGGACGGCGCGAACCCCTGGTCTATTTCTTCTTGCGATGCATTTCTCAATGTCTTCCAAAGTAAAGGCC
TTCGACAGGAGGTCATCTGTCCTTGTGCCAGCTCGCCAGAGGCCCTCACTGTGGCCATCCGGAGGCCCAC
GGATGACAGTAACCAGCCCCCGGGCCGGGGTGTCCTCTCCATGCATGGACTGACCTATGGGGTCATTCGT
GTGGACTCGGAAGAGAAGCTGTCCGTGCTCACCGTGCAGGATGTCGGCCTCGTGATGCCTGGAGCCATCA
TGTGTTCAGTGAAGCCAGACGGGGTTCCTCAGCTGTGCAGAACGGATGAGATCGGGGAGCTGTGTGTGTG
TGCAGTTGCGACGGGCACGTCCTACTATGGCCTCTCTGGCATGACCAAGAACACCTTTGAGGTGTTTCCC
ATGACAAGCTCCGGGGCTCCGATCAGTGAATACCCATTCATAAGGACAGGCTTGCTGGGGTTCGTGGGTC
CCGGAGGCCTCGTCTTCGTGGTGGGCAAGATGGATGGCCTCATGGTGGTCAGCGGGCGCAGGCACAACGC
CGACGACATCGTGGCCACTGCGCTGGCCGTAGAACCCATGAAGTTTGTCTACCGGGGAAGGATAGCCGTG
TTCTCGGTGACCGTGCTGCACGACGAGAGGATCGTGATCGTGGCTGAGCAGAGGCCTGACTCCACGGAAG
AGGACAGTTTCCAGTGGATGAGCCGTGTGCTGCAGGTAAGTATCAAGGTTACAAGACAGGTTTAAGGAGA
CCAATAAGCTATTATTCGTATAGGATACTTTATACGAAGTTATTAAGTTATGGAGACCGGTGTGGCACGT
GCGGACCGAGCGGCCGCAGGAACCCCTAGTGATGGAGTTGGCCACTCCCTCTCTGCGCGCTCGCTCGCTC
ACTGAGGCCGGGCGACCAAAGGTCGCCCGGCCTCAGTGAGCGAGCGAGCGCGCAGCTGCCTGCAGGGGCG
CCTGATGCGGTATTTTCTCCTTACGCATCTGTGCGGTATTTCACACCGCATA
[95 nt withheld, positions 3623-3717]
T
[46 nt withheld, positions 3719-3764]
C
[141 nt withheld, positions 3766-3906]
CCTTTGACGTTGGAGTCCACGTTCTTT
[37 nt withheld, positions 3934-3970]
ACTCTATCTCGGGCTATTCTTTTGATTTATAAGGGATTTTGCCGATTTCGGTCTATTGGTTAAAAAATGA
GCTGATTTAACAAAAATTTAACGCGAATTTTAACAAAATATTAACGTTTACAATTTTATGGTGCACTCTC
AGTACAATCTGCTCTGATGCCGCATAGTTAAGCCAGCCCCGACACCCGCCAACACCCGCTGACGCGCCCT
GACGGGCTTGTCTGCTCCCGGCATCCGCTTACAGACAAGCTGTGACCGTCTCCGGGAGCTGCATGTGTCA
GAGGTTTTCACCGTCATCACCGAAACGCGCGAGACGAAAGGGCCTCGTGATACGCCTATTTTTATAGGTT
AATGTCATGATAATAATGGTTTCTTAGACGTCAGGTGGCACTTTTCGGGGAAATGTGCGCGGAACCCCTA
TTTGTTTATTTTTCTAAATACATTCAAATATGTATCCGCTCATGAGACAATAACCCTGATAAATGCTTCA
ATAATATTGAAAAAGGAAGAGTATGAGTATTCAACATTTCCGTGTCGCCCTTATTCCCTTTTTTGCGGCA
TTTTGCCTTCCTGTTTTTGCTCACCCAGAAACGCTGGTGAAAGTAAAAGATGCTGAAGATCAGTTGGGTG
CACGAGTGGGTTACATCGAACTGGATCTCAACAGCGGTAAGATCCTTGAGAGTTTTCGCCCCGAAGAACG
TTTTCCAATGATGAGCACTTTTAAAGTTCTGCTATGTGGCGCGGTATTATCCCGTATTGACGCCGGGCAA
GAGCAACTCGGTCGCCGCATACACTATTCTCAGAATGACTTGGTTGAGTACTCACCAGTCACAGAAAAGC
ATCTTACGGATGGCATGACAGTAAGAGAATTATGCAGTGCTGCCATAACCATGAGTGATAACACTGCGGC
CAACTTACTTCTGACAACGATCGGAGGACCGAAGGAGCTAACCGCTTTTTTGCACAACATGGGGGATCAT
GTAACTCGCCTTGATCGTTGGGAACCGGAGCTGAATGAAGCCATACCAAACGACGAGCGTGACACCACGA
TGCCTGTAGCAATGGCAACAACGTTGCGCAAACTATTAACTGGCGAACTACTTACTCTAGCTTCCCGGCA
ACAATTAATAGACTGGATGGAGGCGGATAAAGTTGCAGGACCACTTCTGCGCTCGGCCCTTCCGGCTGGC
TGGTTTATTGCTGATAAATCTGGAGCCGGTGAGCGTGGGTCTCGCGGTATCATTGCAGCACTGGGGCCAG
ATGGTAAGCCCTCCCGTATCGTAGTTATCTACACGACGGGGAGTCAGGCAACTATGGATGAACGAAATAG
ACAGATCGCTGAGATAGGTGCCTCACTGATTAAGCATTGGTAACTGTCAGACCAAGTTTACTCATATATA
CTTTAGATTGATTTAAAACTTCATTTTTAATTTAAAAGGATCTAGGTGAAGATCCTTTTTGATAATCTCA
TGACCAAAATCCCTTAACGTGAGTTTTCGTTCCACTGAGCGTCAGACCCCGTAGAAAAGATCAAAGGATC
TTCTTGAGATCCTTTTTTTCTGCGCGTAATCTGCTGCTTGCAAACAAAAAAACCACCGCTACCAGCGGTG
GTTTGTTTGCCGGATCAAGAGCTACCAACTCTTTTTCCGAAGGTAACTGGCTTCAGCAGAGCGCAGATAC
CAAATACTGTTCTTCTAGTGTAGCCGTAGTTAGGCCACCACTTCAAGAACTCTGTAGCACCGCCTACATA
CCTCGCTCTGCTAATCCTGTTACCAGTGGCTGCTGCCAGTGGCGATAAGTCGTGTCTTACCGGGTTGGAC
TCAAGACGATAGTTACCGGATAAGGCGCAGCGGTCGGGCTGAACGGGGGGTTCGTGCACACAGCCCAGCT
TGGAGCGAACGACCTACACCGAACTGAGATACCTACAGCGTGAGCTATGAGAAAGCGCCACGCTTCCCGA
AGGGAGAAAGGCGGACAGGTATCCGGTAAGCGGCAGGGTCGGAACAGGAGAGCGCACGAGGGAGCTTCCA
GGGGGAAACGCCTGGTATCTTTATAGTCCTGTCGGGTTTCGCCACCTCTGACTTGAGCGTCGATTTTTGT
GATGCTCGTCAGGGGGGCGGAGCCTATGGAAAAACGCCAGCAACGCGGCCTTTTTACGGTTCCTGGCCTT
TTGCTGGCCTTTTGCTCACATGT
Features (pLannotate 1.2.2; 14 found; start..end, strand, type, name):
     12..39      +  repeat_region  AAV2 ITR (fragment): inverted terminal repeat of adeno-associated virus serotype 2 inverted
     68..95      +  repeat_region  AAV2 ITR (fragment): inverted terminal repeat of adeno-associated virus serotype 2 inverted
    175..386     +  promoter       EF-1α core promoter: core promoter for human elongation factor EF-1α
    399..667     +  LTR            5' LTR (truncated): truncated 5' long terminal repeat (LTR) from human T-cell leukemia virus (HTLV) type 1
    737..3352    +  CDS            DIP2C (fragment): DIP2C_HUMAN - Also known as KIAA0934. Experimental evidence at protein level: Swiss-Prot protein existence level 1. From Homo sapiens (Human).
   3375..3403    +  protein_bind   lox2272 (fragment): Cre-mediated recombination occurs in the 8-bp core sequence (GGATACTT). lox2272 sites are compatible with each other, but incompatible with loxP or loxN sites (Lee and Saito, 1988). Cre recombinase
   3448..3529    +  repeat_region  AAV2 ITR (fragment): inverted terminal repeat of adeno-associated virus serotype 2 inverted
   3571..3622    -  misc_feature   bom (fragment): basis of mobility region from pBR322
   3641..4096    +  rep_origin     f1 ori (sequence partly withheld): f1 bacteriophage origin of replication; arrow indicates direction of (+) strand synthesis
   4097..4146    -  misc_feature   bom (fragment): basis of mobility region from pBR322
   4248..4283    -  CDS            rop (fragment): Rop protein, which maintains plasmids at low copy number; rop
   4378..4482    +  promoter       AmpR promoter: bla
   4483..5343    +  CDS            AmpR: β-lactamase; bla; confers resistance to ampicillin, carbenicillin, and related antibiotics
   5514..6102    +  rep_origin     ori: high-copy-number ColE1/pMB1/pBR322/pUC origin of replication
