[The description below was written by a language model from this plasmid's Addgene catalogue record and pLannotate feature annotations shown in this document.]
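Description:
pAAVLINK-EF1alpha-HA-5'-DIP2C is an AAV transfer plasmid built on the pAAV-MCS2 backbone. It serves as the 5' half of a split-vector (AAVLINK) system for expressing human DIP2C, a coding sequence too large to fit comfortably in a single AAV genome. The 6.2 kb plasmid is propagated in E. coli from a high-copy ColE1/pUC-type origin under ampicillin selection (AmpR with its own bla promoter). It also carries an f1 phage origin. The annotated bom and rop fragments are only backbone remnants. A recombination-deficient strain is recorded for growth, as is usual for ITR-containing plasmids.

Between the AAV2 inverted terminal repeats, which the annotation detects only as fragments, lies the expression cassette. An EF-1α core promoter is followed by a truncated HTLV-1 5' LTR segment, a combination often used as a compact composite promoter/leader to boost expression. This drives an N-terminally HA-tagged partial DIP2C open reading frame, annotated as a fragment of about 2.6 kb. The HA tag is listed in the catalogue fields but is not separately annotated in the feature table. Downstream of the DIP2C fragment is a lox2272 site, annotated as a fragment, and no polyadenylation signal is annotated. This fits a design in which the vector is co-delivered with a matching 3' AAVLINK vector. The lox2272 site suggests that Cre-mediated DNA recombination joins the two genomes to reconstitute a full-length DIP2C transcription unit. However, the record does not describe the joining or splicing mechanism, the source of recombinase, or the partner vector, and refers to the associated publication for these. The stated purpose is the 5' component for DIP2C expression in large-cargo AAV gene delivery.
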