Addgene plasmid #244328: pAAVLINK-EF1alpha-HA-5'-DIP2C
Purpose: 5' AAVLINK plasmid for DIP2C expression
Depositing lab: Zhonghua Lu. Depositing organization: Shenzhen Institute of Advanced Technology (SIAT), Chinese Academy of Sciences. Publication: AAVLINK: A potent DNA-recombination method for large cargo delivery in gene therapy. Lin J, Lin Y, Liu N, Cao W, Zhang J, Wen S, Zhang Y, Liao W, Hong Z, Lin Y, Liu Q, Liu H, Li Q, Chen B, Li M, Luo Z, Yang L, Yang Y, Zheng SH, Wang Y, Chu H, Hu Y, Qin Y, Luo BX, Tian S, Chen Y, Yan T, Yang L, Wang H, Liu T, Jiang Y, Lu Z. Cell. 2026 Feb 5;189(3):969-986.e17. doi: 10.1016/j.cell.2025.12.039. Epub 2026 Jan 27. PubMed 41605211.
Backbone
  Vector backbone: pAAV-MCS2
  Backbone manufacturer: Steve Jackson (Addgene # 46954)
  Vector type: AAV
Growth in bacteria
  Bacterial resistance: Ampicillin, 100 μg/mL
  Growth temperature: 37°C
  Growth strain: NEB Stable
  Copy number: High Copy
Gene/Insert
  Gene/Insert name: DIP2C
  Species: H. sapiens (human)
  Entrez Gene: DIP2C (a.k.a. FLJ34444, FLJ44075, KIAA0934, RP11-486H9.2)
  Promoter: EF1alpha
  Tag / fusion protein: HA (N terminal on insert)
  Cloning method: Restriction Enzyme; 5′ cloning site unknown (unknown if destroyed)
Terms and licenses: Academic/Nonprofit Terms; Industry Terms: Not Available to Industry
Depositor comments: See publication for corresponding AAV Link vectors.
How to cite: pAAVLINK-EF1alpha-HA-5'-DIP2C was a gift from Zhonghua Lu (Addgene plasmid # 244328 ; http://n2t.net/addgene:244328 ; RRID:Addgene_244328)
